>Addgene plasmid #142238 | TFORF0916 | depositor partial sequence | sequence record 278853 | Barcode
CATTCCGAGCGCATTGACGGCCGA
